Addgene plasmid #132468: pZNF132.1.0-gDNA
Purpose: CRISPR/Cas9 plasmid to create GFP fusion proteins
Depositing lab: Kevin White. Depositing organization: University of Chicago.
Backbone
  Vector backbone: pX330
  Backbone manufacturer: addgene ID: 42230
  Vector type: CRISPR
Growth in bacteria
  Bacterial resistance: Ampicillin, 100 μg/mL
  Growth temperature: 37°C
  Growth strain: DH5alpha
  Copy number: High Copy
Gene/Insert
  Gene/Insert name: ZNF132
  gRNA/shRNA sequence: TGAGTGGAGCCTTATGGAAG TGG
  Species: H. sapiens (human)
  Entrez Gene: ZNF132 (a.k.a. pHZ-12)
  Cloning method: Restriction Enzyme; 5′ cloning site BbsI (destroyed during cloning); 3′ cloning site BbsI (destroyed during cloning)
Terms and licenses: Academic/Nonprofit Terms; Industry Terms: Not Available to Industry
Depositor comments: gRNA sequence also includes uncloned PAM after the space
How to cite: pZNF132.1.0-gDNA was a gift from Kevin White (Addgene plasmid # 132468 ; http://n2t.net/addgene:132468 ; RRID:Addgene_132468)
