[The description below was written by a language model from this plasmid's Addgene catalogue record and pLannotate feature annotations shown in this document.]
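Description:
pZNF132.1.0-gDNA is a pX330-based CRISPR/Cas9 expression plasmid for mammalian cells that carries a single guide RNA directed against the human zinc-finger gene ZNF132. It is maintained in E. coli as a high-copy plasmid through a ColE1/pUC-type origin and selected with ampicillin via the β-lactamase (AmpR) cassette. An f1 phage origin is also present, along with short annotated remnants of pBR322 bom and rop sequences and a single AAV2 inverted terminal repeat carried over from the backbone. With only one ITR annotated, the table gives no indication that the plasmid is set up as an AAV packaging vector.

The plasmid combines two expression units. A human U6 RNA polymerase III promoter drives the guide, whose ZNF132-specific spacer was inserted between the backbone's BbsI sites (both destroyed by cloning) directly upstream of the Streptococcus pyogenes gRNA scaffold. Because the sequence record is circular, the promoter is annotated at the end of the numbering and the scaffold at the start. A second partial scaffold fragment is annotated just downstream. The PAM listed with the guide in the catalogue entry belongs to the genomic target and is not part of the clone. The second unit uses a hybrid CMV enhancer/chicken β-actin promoter with a hybrid intron to express S. pyogenes Cas9. The software annotates Cas9 as adjoining N- and C-terminal portions that together form one continuous coding sequence, followed by a nucleoplasmin nuclear localization signal and the bovine growth hormone polyadenylation signal.

The stated purpose is to create GFP fusion proteins. This plasmid contains no GFP or homology arms, so it presumably supplies the targeted cut at the ZNF132 locus. A separate donor template, not described in this record, would be needed to knock in the tag.
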