Features (pLannotate 1.2.2; 18 found; start..end, strand, type, name):
      1..76      +  misc_RNA       gRNA scaffold: guide RNA scaffold for the Streptococcus pyogenes CRISPR/Cas9 system
     83..126     +  misc_RNA       gRNA scaffold (fragment): guide RNA scaffold for the Streptococcus pyogenes CRISPR/Cas9 system
    173..458     +  enhancer       CMV enhancer: human cytomegalovirus immediate early enhancer; contains an 18-bp deletion relative to the standard CMV enhancer
    460..737     +  promoter       chicken β-actin promoter: No description available
    738..965     +  intron         hybrid intron: hybrid between chicken β-actin (CBA) and minute virus of mice (MMV) introns (Gray et al., 2011)
   1103..2704    +  CDS            Cas9(N): N-terminal portion of Streptococcus pyogenes Cas9 (Zetsche et al., 2015)
   2705..5203    +  CDS            Cas9(C): C-terminal portion of Streptococcus pyogenes Cas9 (Zetsche et al., 2015)
   5204..5251    +  CDS            nucleoplasmin NLS: bipartite nuclear localization signal from nucleoplasmin
   5285..5396    +  polyA_signal   bGH poly(A) signal: bovine growth hormone polyadenylation signal
   5501..5641    +  repeat_region  AAV2 ITR: inverted terminal repeat of adeno-associated virus serotype 2 inverted
   5646..5697    -  misc_feature   bom (fragment): basis of mobility region from pBR322
   5716..6171    +  rep_origin     f1 ori (sequence partly withheld): f1 bacteriophage origin of replication; arrow indicates direction of (+) strand synthesis
   6172..6221    -  misc_feature   bom (fragment): basis of mobility region from pBR322
   6323..6358    -  CDS            rop (fragment): Rop protein, which maintains plasmids at low copy number; rop
   6453..6557    +  promoter       AmpR promoter: bla
   6558..7418    +  CDS            AmpR: β-lactamase; bla; confers resistance to ampicillin, carbenicillin, and related antibiotics
   7589..8177    +  rep_origin     ori: high-copy-number ColE1/pMB1/pBR322/pUC origin of replication
   8239..8479    +  promoter       U6 promoter: RNA polymerase III promoter for human U6 snRNA
>Addgene plasmid #132468 | pZNF132.1.0-gDNA | addgene full sequence | sequence record 267133 | Addgene NGS Result
GTTTTAGAGCTAGAAATAGCAAGTTAAAATAAGGCTAGTCCGTTATCAACTTGAAAAAGTGGCACCGAGT
CGGTGCTTTTTTGTTTTAGAGCTAGAAATAGCAAGTTAAAATAAGGCTAGTCCGTTTTTAGCGCGTGCGC
CAATTCTGCAGACAAATGGCTCTAGAGGTACCCGTTACATAACTTACGGTAAATGGCCCGCCTGGCTGAC
CGCCCAACGACCCCCGCCCATTGACGTCAATAGTAACGCCAATAGGGACTTTCCATTGACGTCAATGGGT
GGAGTATTTACGGTAAACTGCCCACTTGGCAGTACATCAAGTGTATCATATGCCAAGTACGCCCCCTATT
GACGTCAATGACGGTAAATGGCCCGCCTGGCATTGTGCCCAGTACATGACCTTATGGGACTTTCCTACTT
GGCAGTACATCTACGTATTAGTCATCGCTATTACCATGGTCGAGGTGAGCCCCACGTTCTGCTTCACTCT
CCCCATCTCCCCCCCCTCCCCACCCCCAATTTTGTATTTATTTATTTTTTAATTATTTTGTGCAGCGATG
GGGGCGGGGGGGGGGGGGGGGCGCGCGCCAGGCGGGGCGGGGCGGGGCGAGGGGCGGGGCGGGGCGAGGC
GGAGAGGTGCGGCGGCAGCCAATCAGAGCGGCGCGCTCCGAAAGTTTCCTTTTATGGCGAGGCGGCGGCG
GCGGCGGCCCTATAAAAAGCGAAGCGCGCGGCGGGCGGGAGTCGCTGCGCGCTGCCTTCGCCCCGTGCCC
CGCTCCGCCGCCGCCTCGCGCCGCCCGCCCCGGCTCTGACTGACCGCGTTACTCCCACAGGTGAGCGGGC
GGGACGGCCCTTCTCCTCCGGGCTGTAATTAGCTGAGCAAGAGGTAAGGGTTTAAGGGATGGTTGGTTGG
TGGGGTATTAATGTTTAATTACCTGGAGCACCTGCCTGAAATCACTTTTTTTCAGGTTGGACCGGTGCCA
CCATGGACTATAAGGACCACGACGGAGACTACAAGGATCATGATATTGATTACAAAGACGATGACGATAA
GATGGCCCCAAAGAAGAAGCGGAAGGTCGGTATCCACGGAGTCCCAGCAGCCGACAAGAAGTACAGCATC
GGCCTGGACATCGGCACCAACTCTGTGGGCTGGGCCGTGATCACCGACGAGTACAAGGTGCCCAGCAAGA
AATTCAAGGTGCTGGGCAACACCGACCGGCACAGCATCAAGAAGAACCTGATCGGAGCCCTGCTGTTCGA
CAGCGGCGAAACAGCCGAGGCCACCCGGCTGAAGAGAACCGCCAGAAGAAGATACACCAGACGGAAGAAC
CGGATCTGCTATCTGCAAGAGATCTTCAGCAACGAGATGGCCAAGGTGGACGACAGCTTCTTCCACAGAC
TGGAAGAGTCCTTCCTGGTGGAAGAGGATAAGAAGCACGAGCGGCACCCCATCTTCGGCAACATCGTGGA
CGAGGTGGCCTACCACGAGAAGTACCCCACCATCTACCACCTGAGAAAGAAACTGGTGGACAGCACCGAC
AAGGCCGACCTGCGGCTGATCTATCTGGCCCTGGCCCACATGATCAAGTTCCGGGGCCACTTCCTGATCG
AGGGCGACCTGAACCCCGACAACAGCGACGTGGACAAGCTGTTCATCCAGCTGGTGCAGACCTACAACCA
GCTGTTCGAGGAAAACCCCATCAACGCCAGCGGCGTGGACGCCAAGGCCATCCTGTCTGCCAGACTGAGC
AAGAGCAGACGGCTGGAAAATCTGATCGCCCAGCTGCCCGGCGAGAAGAAGAATGGCCTGTTCGGAAACC
TGATTGCCCTGAGCCTGGGCCTGACCCCCAACTTCAAGAGCAACTTCGACCTGGCCGAGGATGCCAAACT
GCAGCTGAGCAAGGACACCTACGACGACGACCTGGACAACCTGCTGGCCCAGATCGGCGACCAGTACGCC
GACCTGTTTCTGGCCGCCAAGAACCTGTCCGACGCCATCCTGCTGAGCGACATCCTGAGAGTGAACACCG
AGATCACCAAGGCCCCCCTGAGCGCCTCTATGATCAAGAGATACGACGAGCACCACCAGGACCTGACCCT
GCTGAAAGCTCTCGTGCGGCAGCAGCTGCCTGAGAAGTACAAAGAGATTTTCTTCGACCAGAGCAAGAAC
GGCTACGCCGGCTACATTGACGGCGGAGCCAGCCAGGAAGAGTTCTACAAGTTCATCAAGCCCATCCTGG
AAAAGATGGACGGCACCGAGGAACTGCTCGTGAAGCTGAACAGAGAGGACCTGCTGCGGAAGCAGCGGAC
CTTCGACAACGGCAGCATCCCCCACCAGATCCACCTGGGAGAGCTGCACGCCATTCTGCGGCGGCAGGAA
GATTTTTACCCATTCCTGAAGGACAACCGGGAAAAGATCGAGAAGATCCTGACCTTCCGCATCCCCTACT
ACGTGGGCCCTCTGGCCAGGGGAAACAGCAGATTCGCCTGGATGACCAGAAAGAGCGAGGAAACCATCAC
CCCCTGGAACTTCGAGGAAGTGGTGGACAAGGGCGCTTCCGCCCAGAGCTTCATCGAGCGGATGACCAAC
TTCGATAAGAACCTGCCCAACGAGAAGGTGCTGCCCAAGCACAGCCTGCTGTACGAGTACTTCACCGTGT
ATAACGAGCTGACCAAAGTGAAATACGTGACCGAGGGAATGAGAAAGCCCGCCTTCCTGAGCGGCGAGCA
GAAAAAGGCCATCGTGGACCTGCTGTTCAAGACCAACCGGAAAGTGACCGTGAAGCAGCTGAAAGAGGAC
TACTTCAAGAAAATCGAGTGCTTCGACTCCGTGGAAATCTCCGGCGTGGAAGATCGGTTCAACGCCTCCC
TGGGCACATACCACGATCTGCTGAAAATTATCAAGGACAAGGACTTCCTGGACAATGAGGAAAACGAGGA
CATTCTGGAAGATATCGTGCTGACCCTGACACTGTTTGAGGACAGAGAGATGATCGAGGAACGGCTGAAA
ACCTATGCCCACCTGTTCGACGACAAAGTGATGAAGCAGCTGAAGCGGCGGAGATACACCGGCTGGGGCA
GGCTGAGCCGGAAGCTGATCAACGGCATCCGGGACAAGCAGTCCGGCAAGACAATCCTGGATTTCCTGAA
GTCCGACGGCTTCGCCAACAGAAACTTCATGCAGCTGATCCACGACGACAGCCTGACCTTTAAAGAGGAC
ATCCAGAAAGCCCAGGTGTCCGGCCAGGGCGATAGCCTGCACGAGCACATTGCCAATCTGGCCGGCAGCC
CCGCCATTAAGAAGGGCATCCTGCAGACAGTGAAGGTGGTGGACGAGCTCGTGAAAGTGATGGGCCGGCA
CAAGCCCGAGAACATCGTGATCGAAATGGCCAGAGAGAACCAGACCACCCAGAAGGGACAGAAGAACAGC
CGCGAGAGAATGAAGCGGATCGAAGAGGGCATCAAAGAGCTGGGCAGCCAGATCCTGAAAGAACACCCCG
TGGAAAACACCCAGCTGCAGAACGAGAAGCTGTACCTGTACTACCTGCAGAATGGGCGGGATATGTACGT
GGACCAGGAACTGGACATCAACCGGCTGTCCGACTACGATGTGGACCATATCGTGCCTCAGAGCTTTCTG
AAGGACGACTCCATCGACAACAAGGTGCTGACCAGAAGCGACAAGAACCGGGGCAAGAGCGACAACGTGC
CCTCCGAAGAGGTCGTGAAGAAGATGAAGAACTACTGGCGGCAGCTGCTGAACGCCAAGCTGATTACCCA
GAGAAAGTTCGACAATCTGACCAAGGCCGAGAGAGGCGGCCTGAGCGAACTGGATAAGGCCGGCTTCATC
AAGAGACAGCTGGTGGAAACCCGGCAGATCACAAAGCACGTGGCACAGATCCTGGACTCCCGGATGAACA
CTAAGTACGACGAGAATGACAAGCTGATCCGGGAAGTGAAAGTGATCACCCTGAAGTCCAAGCTGGTGTC
CGATTTCCGGAAGGATTTCCAGTTTTACAAAGTGCGCGAGATCAACAACTACCACCACGCCCACGACGCC
TACCTGAACGCCGTCGTGGGAACCGCCCTGATCAAAAAGTACCCTAAGCTGGAAAGCGAGTTCGTGTACG
GCGACTACAAGGTGTACGACGTGCGGAAGATGATCGCCAAGAGCGAGCAGGAAATCGGCAAGGCTACCGC
CAAGTACTTCTTCTACAGCAACATCATGAACTTTTTCAAGACCGAGATTACCCTGGCCAACGGCGAGATC
CGGAAGCGGCCTCTGATCGAGACAAACGGCGAAACCGGGGAGATCGTGTGGGATAAGGGCCGGGATTTTG
CCACCGTGCGGAAAGTGCTGAGCATGCCCCAAGTGAATATCGTGAAAAAGACCGAGGTGCAGACAGGCGG
CTTCAGCAAAGAGTCTATCCTGCCCAAGAGGAACAGCGATAAGCTGATCGCCAGAAAGAAGGACTGGGAC
CCTAAGAAGTACGGCGGCTTCGACAGCCCCACCGTGGCCTATTCTGTGCTGGTGGTGGCCAAAGTGGAAA
AGGGCAAGTCCAAGAAACTGAAGAGTGTGAAAGAGCTGCTGGGGATCACCATCATGGAAAGAAGCAGCTT
CGAGAAGAATCCCATCGACTTTCTGGAAGCCAAGGGCTACAAAGAAGTGAAAAAGGACCTGATCATCAAG
CTGCCTAAGTACTCCCTGTTCGAGCTGGAAAACGGCCGGAAGAGAATGCTGGCCTCTGCCGGCGAACTGC
AGAAGGGAAACGAACTGGCCCTGCCCTCCAAATATGTGAACTTCCTGTACCTGGCCAGCCACTATGAGAA
GCTGAAGGGCTCCCCCGAGGATAATGAGCAGAAACAGCTGTTTGTGGAACAGCACAAGCACTACCTGGAC
GAGATCATCGAGCAGATCAGCGAGTTCTCCAAGAGAGTGATCCTGGCCGACGCTAATCTGGACAAAGTGC
TGTCCGCCTACAACAAGCACCGGGATAAGCCCATCAGAGAGCAGGCCGAGAATATCATCCACCTGTTTAC
CCTGACCAATCTGGGAGCCCCTGCCGCCTTCAAGTACTTTGACACCACCATCGACCGGAAGAGGTACACC
AGCACCAAAGAGGTGCTGGACGCCACCCTGATCCACCAGAGCATCACCGGCCTGTACGAGACACGGATCG
ACCTGTCTCAGCTGGGAGGCGACAAAAGGCCGGCGGCCACGAAAAAGGCCGGCCAGGCAAAAAAGAAAAA
GTAAGAATTCCTAGAGCTCGCTGATCAGCCTCGACTGTGCCTTCTAGTTGCCAGCCATCTGTTGTTTGCC
CCTCCCCCGTGCCTTCCTTGACCCTGGAAGGTGCCACTCCCACTGTCCTTTCCTAATAAAATGAGGAAAT
TGCATCGCATTGTCTGAGTAGGTGTCATTCTATTCTGGGGGGTGGGGTGGGGCAGGACAGCAAGGGGGAG
GATTGGGAAGAGAATAGCAGGCATGCTGGGGAGCGGCCGCAGGAACCCCTAGTGATGGAGTTGGCCACTC
CCTCTCTGCGCGCTCGCTCGCTCACTGAGGCCGGGCGACCAAAGGTCGCCCGACGCCCGGGCTTTGCCCG
GGCGGCCTCAGTGAGCGAGCGAGCGCGCAGCTGCCTGCAGGGGCGCCTGATGCGGTATTTTCTCCTTACG
CATCTGTGCGGTATTTCACACCGCATA
[95 nt withheld, positions 5698-5792]
T
[46 nt withheld, positions 5794-5839]
C
[141 nt withheld, positions 5841-5981]
CCTTTGACGTTGGAGTCCACGTTCTTT
[37 nt withheld, positions 6009-6045]
ACTCTATCTCGGGCTATTCTTTTGATTTATAAGGGATTTTGCCGATTTCGGTCTATTGGTTAAAAAATGA
GCTGATTTAACAAAAATTTAACGCGAATTTTAACAAAATATTAACGTTTACAATTTTATGGTGCACTCTC
AGTACAATCTGCTCTGATGCCGCATAGTTAAGCCAGCCCCGACACCCGCCAACACCCGCTGACGCGCCCT
GACGGGCTTGTCTGCTCCCGGCATCCGCTTACAGACAAGCTGTGACCGTCTCCGGGAGCTGCATGTGTCA
GAGGTTTTCACCGTCATCACCGAAACGCGCGAGACGAAAGGGCCTCGTGATACGCCTATTTTTATAGGTT
AATGTCATGATAATAATGGTTTCTTAGACGTCAGGTGGCACTTTTCGGGGAAATGTGCGCGGAACCCCTA
TTTGTTTATTTTTCTAAATACATTCAAATATGTATCCGCTCATGAGACAATAACCCTGATAAATGCTTCA
ATAATATTGAAAAAGGAAGAGTATGAGTATTCAACATTTCCGTGTCGCCCTTATTCCCTTTTTTGCGGCA
TTTTGCCTTCCTGTTTTTGCTCACCCAGAAACGCTGGTGAAAGTAAAAGATGCTGAAGATCAGTTGGGTG
CACGAGTGGGTTACATCGAACTGGATCTCAACAGCGGTAAGATCCTTGAGAGTTTTCGCCCCGAAGAACG
TTTTCCAATGATGAGCACTTTTAAAGTTCTGCTATGTGGCGCGGTATTATCCCGTATTGACGCCGGGCAA
GAGCAACTCGGTCGCCGCATACACTATTCTCAGAATGACTTGGTTGAGTACTCACCAGTCACAGAAAAGC
ATCTTACGGATGGCATGACAGTAAGAGAATTATGCAGTGCTGCCATAACCATGAGTGATAACACTGCGGC
CAACTTACTTCTGACAACGATCGGAGGACCGAAGGAGCTAACCGCTTTTTTGCACAACATGGGGGATCAT
GTAACTCGCCTTGATCGTTGGGAACCGGAGCTGAATGAAGCCATACCAAACGACGAGCGTGACACCACGA
TGCCTGTAGCAATGGCAACAACGTTGCGCAAACTATTAACTGGCGAACTACTTACTCTAGCTTCCCGGCA
ACAATTAATAGACTGGATGGAGGCGGATAAAGTTGCAGGACCACTTCTGCGCTCGGCCCTTCCGGCTGGC
TGGTTTATTGCTGATAAATCTGGAGCCGGTGAGCGTGGAAGCCGCGGTATCATTGCAGCACTGGGGCCAG
ATGGTAAGCCCTCCCGTATCGTAGTTATCTACACGACGGGGAGTCAGGCAACTATGGATGAACGAAATAG
ACAGATCGCTGAGATAGGTGCCTCACTGATTAAGCATTGGTAACTGTCAGACCAAGTTTACTCATATATA
CTTTAGATTGATTTAAAACTTCATTTTTAATTTAAAAGGATCTAGGTGAAGATCCTTTTTGATAATCTCA
TGACCAAAATCCCTTAACGTGAGTTTTCGTTCCACTGAGCGTCAGACCCCGTAGAAAAGATCAAAGGATC
TTCTTGAGATCCTTTTTTTCTGCGCGTAATCTGCTGCTTGCAAACAAAAAAACCACCGCTACCAGCGGTG
GTTTGTTTGCCGGATCAAGAGCTACCAACTCTTTTTCCGAAGGTAACTGGCTTCAGCAGAGCGCAGATAC
CAAATACTGTTCTTCTAGTGTAGCCGTAGTTAGGCCACCACTTCAAGAACTCTGTAGCACCGCCTACATA
CCTCGCTCTGCTAATCCTGTTACCAGTGGCTGCTGCCAGTGGCGATAAGTCGTGTCTTACCGGGTTGGAC
TCAAGACGATAGTTACCGGATAAGGCGCAGCGGTCGGGCTGAACGGGGGGTTCGTGCACACAGCCCAGCT
TGGAGCGAACGACCTACACCGAACTGAGATACCTACAGCGTGAGCTATGAGAAAGCGCCACGCTTCCCGA
AGGGAGAAAGGCGGACAGGTATCCGGTAAGCGGCAGGGTCGGAACAGGAGAGCGCACGAGGGAGCTTCCA
GGGGGAAACGCCTGGTATCTTTATAGTCCTGTCGGGTTTCGCCACCTCTGACTTGAGCGTCGATTTTTGT
GATGCTCGTCAGGGGGGCGGAGCCTATGGAAAAACGCCAGCAACGCGGCCTTTTTACGGTTCCTGGCCTT
TTGCTGGCCTTTTGCTCACATGTGAGGGCCTATTTCCCATGATTCCTTCATATTTGCATATACGATACAA
GGCTGTTAGAGAGATAATTGGAATTAATTTGACTGTAAACACAAAGATATTAGTACAAAATACGTGACGT
AGAAAGTAATAATTTCTTGGGTAGTTTGCAGTTTTAAAATTATGTTTTAAAATGGACTATCATATGCTTA
CCGTAACTTGAAAGTATTTCGATTTCTTGGCTTTATATATCTTGTGGAAAGGACGAAACACCGTGAGTGG
AGCCTTATGGAAG
